>Addgene plasmid #142391 | TFORF1460 | addgene full sequence | sequence record 391446 | Addgene NGS Result
TTAATGTAGTCTTATGCAATACTCTTGTAGTCTTGCAACATGGTAACGATGAGTTAGCAACATGCCTTAC
AAGGAGAGAAAAAGCACCGTGCATGCCGATTGGTGGAAGTAAGGTGGTACGATCGTGCCTTATTAGGAAG
GCAACAGACGGGTCTGACATGGATTGGACGAACCACTGAATTGCCGCATTGCAGAGATATTGTATTTAAG
TGCCTAGCTCGATACATAAACGGGTCTCTCTGGTTAGACCAGATCTGAGCCTGGGAGCTCTCTGGCTAAC
TAGGGAACCCACTGCTTAAGCCTCAATAAAGCTTGCCTTGAGTGCTTCAAGTAGTGTGTGCCCGTCTGTT
GTGTGACTCTGGTAACTAGAGATCCCTCAGACCCTTTTAGTCAGTGTGGAAAATCTCTAGCAGTGGCGCC
CGAACAGGGACTTGAAAGCGAAAGGGAAACCAGAGGAGCTCTCTCGACGCAGGACTCGGCTTGCTGAAGC
GCGCACGGCAAGAGGCGAGGGGCGGCGACTGGTGAGTACGCCAAAAATTTTGACTAGCGGAGGCTAGAAG
GAGAGAGATGGGTGCGAGAGCGTCAGTATTAAGCGGGGGAGAATTAGATCGCGATGGGAAAAAATTCGGT
TAAGGCCAGGGGGAAAGAAAAAATATAAATTAAAACATATAGTATGGGCAAGCAGGGAGCTAGAACGATT
CGCAGTTAATCCTGGCCTGTTAGAAACATCAGAAGGCTGTAGACAAATACTGGGACAGCTACAACCATCC
CTTCAGACAGGATCAGAAGAACTTAGATCATTATATAATACAGTAGCAACCCTCTATTGTGTGCATCAAA
GGATAGAGATAAAAGACACCAAGGAAGCTTTAGACAAGATAGAGGAAGAGCAAAACAAAAGTAAGACCAC
CGCACAGCAAGCGGCCGCTGATCTTCAGACCTGGAGGAGGAGATATGAGGGACAATTGGAGAAGTGAATT
ATATAAATATAAAGTAGTAAAAATTGAACCATTAGGAGTAGCACCCACCAAGGCAAAGAGAAGAGTGGTG
CAGAGAGAAAAAAGAGCAGTGGGAATAGGAGCTTTGTTCCTTGGGTTCTTGGGAGCAGCAGGAAGCACTA
TGGGCGCAGCGTCAATGACGCTGACGGTACAGGCCAGACAATTATTGTCTGGTATAGTGCAGCAGCAGAA
CAATTTGCTGAGGGCTATTGAGGCGCAACAGCATCTGTTGCAACTCACAGTCTGGGGCATCAAGCAGCTC
CAGGCAAGAATCCTGGCTGTGGAAAGATACCTAAAGGATCAACAGCTCCTGGGGATTTGGGGTTGCTCTG
GAAAACTCATTTGCACCACTGCTGTGCCTTGGAATGCTAGTTGGAGTAATAAATCTCTGGAACAGATTTG
GAATCACACGACCTGGATGGAGTGGGACAGAGAAATTAACAATTACACAAGCTTAATACACTCCTTAATT
GAAGAATCGCAAAACCAGCAAGAAAAGAATGAACAAGAATTATTGGAATTAGATAAATGGGCAAGTTTGT
GGAATTGGTTTAACATAACAAATTGGCTGTGGTATATAAAATTATTCATAATGATAGTAGGAGGCTTGGT
AGGTTTAAGAATAGTTTTTGCTGTACTTTCTATAGTGAATAGAGTTAGGCAGGGATATTCACCATTATCG
TTTCAGACCCACCTCCCAACCCCGAGGGGACCCATGCATTGCATCTCAATTAGTCAGCAACCAGGTGTGG
AAAGTCCCCAGGCTCCCCAGCAGGCAGAAGTATGCAAAGCATGCGTCTCAATTAGTCAGCAACCATAGTC
CCGCCCCTAACTCCGCCCATCCCGCCCCTAACTCCGCCCAGTTCCGCCCATTCTCCGCCCCATGGCTGAC
TAATTTTTTTTATTTATGCAGAGGCCGAGGCCGCCTCGGCCTCTGAGCTATTCCAGAAGTAGTGAGGAGG
CTTTTTTGGAGGCCTAGGCTTTTGCAAAAAGCTTTCTAGAGGTACCACCGGAGCTTACCATGACCGAGTA
CAAGCCCACGGTGCGCCTCGCCACCCGCGACGACGTCCCCAGGGCCGTACGCACCCTCGCCGCCGCGTTC
GCCGACTACCCCGCCACGCGCCACACCGTCGATCCGGACCGCCACATCGAGCGGGTCACCGAGCTGCAAG
AACTCTTCCTCACGCGCGTCGGGCTCGACATCGGCAAGGTGTGGGTCGCGGACGACGGCGCCGCCGTGGC
GGTCTGGACCACGCCGGAGAGCGTCGAAGCGGGGGCGGTGTTCGCCGAGATCGGCCCGCGCATGGCCGAG
TTGAGCGGTTCCCGGCTGGCCGCGCAGCAACAGATGGAAGGCCTCCTGGCGCCGCACCGGCCCAAGGAGC
CCGCGTGGTTCCTGGCCACCGTCGGCGTCTCGCCCGACCACCAGGGCAAGGGTCTGGGCAGCGCCGTCGT
GCTCCCCGGAGTGGAGGCGGCCGAGCGCGCCGGGGTGCCCGCCTTCCTGGAGACCTCCGCGCCCCGCAAC
CTCCCCTTCTACGAGCGGCTCGGCTTCACCGTCACCGCCGACGTCGAGGTGCCCGAAGGACCGCGCACCT
GGTGCATGACCCGCAAGCCCGGTGCCAGTTAACGAATTCTAGATCTTGAGACAAATGGCAGTATTCATCC
ACAATTTTAAAAGAAAAGGGGGGATTGGGGGGTACAGTGCAGGGGAAAGAATAGTAGACATAATAGCAAC
AGACATACAAACTAAAGAATTACAAAAACAAATTACAAAAATTCAAAATTTTCGGGTTTATTACAGGGAC
AGCAGAGATCCACTTTGGCGCCGGCTCGAGGCCTGCAGGTGCAAAGATGGATAAAGTTTTAAACAGAGAG
GAATCTTTGCAGCTAATGGACCTTCTAGGTCTTGAAAGGAGTGGGAATTGGCTCCGGTGCCCGTCAGTGG
GCAGAGCGCACATCGCCCACAGTCCCCGAGAAGTTGGGGGGAGGGGTCGGCAATTGAACCGGTGCCTAGA
GAAGGTGGCGCGGGGTAAACTGGGAAAGTGATGTCGTGTACTGGCTCCGCCTTTTTCCCGAGGGTGGGGG
AGAACCGTATATAAGTGCAGTAGTCGCCGTGAACGTTCTTTTTCGCAACGGGTTTGCCGCCAGAACACAG
GTAAGTGCCGTGTGTGGTTCCCGCGGGCCTGGCCTCTTTACGGGTTATGGCCCTTGCGTGCCTTGAATTA
CTTCCACCTGGCTGCAGTACGTGATTCTTGATCCCGAGCTTCGGGTTGGAAGTGGGTGGGAGAGTTCGAG
GCCTTGCGCTTAAGGAGCCCCTTCGCCTCGTGCTTGAGTTGAGGCCTGGCCTGGGCGCTGGGGCCGCCGC
GTGCGAATCTGGTGGCACCTTCGCGCCTGTCTCGCTGCTTTCGATAAGTCTCTAGCCATTTAAAATTTTT
GATGACCTGCTGCGACGCTTTTTTTCTGGCAAGATAGTCTTGTAAATGCGGGCCAAGATCTGCACACTGG
TATTTCGGTTTTTGGGGCCGCGGGCGGCGACGGGGCCCGTGCGTCCCAGCGCACATGTTCGGCGAGGCGG
GGCCTGCGAGCGCGGCCACCGAGAATCGGACGGGGGTAGTCTCAAGCTGGCCGGCCTGCTCTGGTGCCTG
GCCTCGCGCCGCCGTGTATCGCCCCGCCCTGGGCGGCAAGGCTGGCCCGGTCGGCACCAGTTGCGTGAGC
GGAAAGATGGCCGCTTCCCGGCCCTGCTGCAGGGAGCTCAAAATGGAGGACGCGGCGCTCGGGAGAGCGG
GCGGGTGAGTCACCCACACAAAGGAAAAGGGCCTTTCCGTCCTCAGCCGTCGCTTCATGTGACTCCACGG
AGTACCGGGCGCCGTCCAGGCACCTCGATTAGTTCTCGAGCTTTTGGAGTACGTCGTCTTTAGGTTGGGG
GGAGGGGTTTTATGCGATGGAGTTTCCCCACACTGAGTGGGTGGAGACTGAAGTTAGGCCAGCTTGGCAC
TTGATGTAATTCTCCTTGGAATTTGCCCTTTTTGAGTTTGGATCTTGGTTCATTCTCAAGCCTCAGACAG
TGGTTCAAAGTTTTTTTCTTCCATTTCAGGTGTCGTGAGGCTAGCACCGCCACCATGGATATAGCAACAG
GTCCCGAGTCGCTGGAGAGGTGCTTCCCTCGCGGGCAGACGGACTGCGCCAAGATGTTGGACGGCATCAA
GATGGAGGAGCACGCCCTGCGCCCCGGGCCCGCCACTCTGGGGGTGCTGCTGGGCTCCGACTGCCCGCAT
CCCGCCGTCTGCGAGGGCTGCCAGCGGCCCATCTCCGACCGCTTCCTGATGCGAGTCAACGAGTCGTCCT
GGCACGAGGAGTGTTTGCAGTGCGCGGCGTGTCAGCAAGCCCTCACCACCAGCTGCTACTTCCGGGATCG
GAAACTGTACTGCAAACAAGACTACCAACAGCTCTTCGCGGCCAAGTGCAGCGGCTGCATGGAGAAGATC
GCCCCCACCGAGTTCGTGATGCGGGCGCTGGAGTGCGTGTACCACCTGGGCTGCTTCTGCTGCTGCGTGT
GTGAACGGCAGCTACGCAAGGGCGACGAATTCGTGCTCAAGGAGGGCCAGCTGCTGTGCAAGGGTGACTA
CGAGAAGGAGAAGGACCTGCTCAGCTCCGTGAGCCCCGACGAGTCCGACTCCGTGAAGAGCGAGGATGAA
GATGGGGACATGAAGCCGGCCAAGGGGCAGGGCAGTCAGAGCAAGGGCAGCGGGGATGACGGGAAGGACC
CGCGGAGGCCCAAGCGACCCCGGACCATCCTCACCACGCAGCAGCGAAGAGCCTTCAAGGCCTCCTTCGA
GGTCTCGTCGAAGCCTTGCCGAAAGGTCCGAGAGACACTGGCAGCTGAGACGGGCCTCAGTGTGCGCGTG
GTCCAGGTCTGGTTTCAGAACCAAAGAGCAAAGATGAAGAAGCTGGCGCGGCGGCACCAGCAGCAGCAGG
AGCAGCAGAACTCCCAGCGGCTGGGCCAGGAGGTCCTGTCCAGCCGCATGGAGGGCATGATGGCTTCCTA
CACGCCGCTGGCCCCACCACAGCAGCAGATCGTGGCCATGGAACAGAGCCCCTACGGCAGCAGCGACCCC
TTCCAGCAGGGCCTCACGCCGCCCCAAATGCCAGGTGACCACATGAACCCCTATGGGAACGACTCCATCT
TCCATGACATCGACAGCGATACCTCCTTAACCAGCCTCAGCGACTGCTTCCTCGGCTCCTCAGACGTGGG
CTCCCTGCAGGCCCGCGTGGGGAACCCCATCGACCGGCTCTACTCCATGCAGAGTTCCTACTTCGCCTCC
TAGTAATGAACTAGTCCGTAACTTGAAAGTATTTCGATTTCTTGGCTTTATATATCTTGTGGAAAGGACG
ATAGAGACGGTGCCGCACGGCGTTAACGCGTTAAGTCGACAATCAACCTCTGGATTACAAAATTTGTGAA
AGATTGACTGGTATTCTTAACTATGTTGCTCCTTTTACGCTATGTGGATACGCTGCTTTAATGCCTTTGT
ATCATGCTATTGCTTCCCGTATGGCTTTCATTTTCTCCTCCTTGTATAAATCCTGGTTGCTGTCTCTTTA
TGAGGAGTTGTGGCCCGTTGTCAGGCAACGTGGCGTGGTGTGCACTGTGTTTGCTGACGCAACCCCCACT
GGTTGGGGCATTGCCACCACCTGTCAGCTCCTTTCCGGGACTTTCGCTTTCCCCCTCCCTATTGCCACGG
CGGAACTCATCGCCGCCTGCCTTGCCCGCTGCTGGACAGGGGCTCGGCTGTTGGGCACTGACAATTCCGT
GGTGTTGTCGGGGAAATCATCGTCCTTTCCTTGGCTGCTCGCCTGTGTTGCCACCTGGATTCTGCGCGGG
ACGTCCTTCTGCTACGTCCCTTCGGCCCTCAATCCAGCGGACCTTCCTTCCCGCGGCCTGCTGCCGGCTC
TGCGGCCTCTTCCGCGTCTTCGCCTTCGCCCTCAGACGAGTCGGATCTCCCTTTGGGCCGCCTCCCCGCG
TCGACTTTAAGACCAATGACTTACAAGGCAGCTGTAGATCTTAGCCACTTTTTAAAAGAAAAGGGGGGAC
TGGAAGGGCTAATTCACTCCCAACGAAGACAAGATCTGCTTTTTGCTTGTACTGGGTCTCTCTGGTTAGA
CCAGATCTGAGCCTGGGAGCTCTCTGGCTAACTAGGGAACCCACTGCTTAAGCCTCAATAAAGCTTGCCT
TGAGTGCTTCAAGTAGTGTGTGCCCGTCTGTTGTGTGACTCTGGTAACTAGAGATCCCTCAGACCCTTTT
AGTCAGTGTGGAAAATCTCTAGCAGTACGTATAGTAGTTCATGTCATCTTATTATTCAGTATTTATAACT
TGCAAAGAAATGAATATCAGAGAGTGAGAGGAACTTGTTTATTGCAGCTTATAATGGTTACAAATAAAGC
AATAGCATCACAAATTTCACAAATAAAGCATTTTTTTCACTGCATTCTAGTTGTGGTTTGTCCAAACTCA
TCAATGTATCTTATCATGTCTGGCTCTAGCTATCCCGCCCCTAACTCCGCCCATCCCGCCCCTAACTCCG
CCCAGTTCCGCCCATTCTCCGCCCCATGGCTGACTAATTTTTTTTATTTATGCAGAGGCCGAGGCCGCCT
CGGCCTCTGAGCTATTCCAGAAGTAGTGAGGAGGCTTTTTTGGAGGCCTAGGGACGTACCCAATTCGCCC
TATAGTGAGTCGTATTACGCGCGCTCACTGGCCGTCGTTTTACAACGTCGTGACTGGGAAAACCCTGGCG
TTACCCAACTTAATCGCCTTGCAGCACATCCCCCTTTCGCCAGCTGGCGTAATAGCGAAGAGGCCCGCAC
CGATCGCCCTTCCCAACAGTTGCGCAGCCTGAATGGCGAATGGG
[124 nt withheld, positions 6905-7028]
C
[91 nt withheld, positions 7030-7120]
A
[49 nt withheld, positions 7122-7170]
CCTTTGACGTTGGAGTCCACGTTCTTT
[37 nt withheld, positions 7198-7234]
ACCCTATCTCGGTCTATTCTTTTGATTTATAAGGGATTTTGCCGATTTCGGCCTATTGGTTAAAAAATGA
GCTGATTTAACAAAAATTTAACGCGAATTTTAACAAAATATTAACGCTTACAATTTAGGTGGCACTTTTC
GGGGAAATGTGCGCGGAACCCCTATTTGTTTATTTTTCTAAATACATTCAAATATGTATCCGCTCATGAG
ACAATAACCCTGATAAATGCTTCAATAATATTGAAAAAGGAAGAGTATGAGTATTCAACATTTCCGTGTC
GCCCTTATTCCCTTTTTTGCGGCATTTTGCCTTCCTGTTTTTGCTCACCCAGAAACGCTGGTGAAAGTAA
AAGATGCTGAAGATCAGTTGGGTGCACGAGTGGGTTACATCGAACTGGATCTCAACAGCGGTAAGATCCT
TGAGAGTTTTCGCCCCGAAGAACGTTTTCCAATGATGAGCACTTTTAAAGTTCTGCTATGTGGCGCGGTA
TTATCCCGTATTGACGCCGGGCAAGAGCAACTCGGTCGCCGCATACACTATTCTCAGAATGACTTGGTTG
AGTACTCACCAGTCACAGAAAAGCATCTTACGGATGGCATGACAGTAAGAGAATTATGCAGTGCTGCCAT
AACCATGAGTGATAACACTGCGGCCAACTTACTTCTGACAACGATCGGAGGACCGAAGGAGCTAACCGCT
TTTTTGCACAACATGGGGGATCATGTAACTCGCCTTGATCGTTGGGAACCGGAGCTGAATGAAGCCATAC
CAAACGACGAGCGTGACACCACGATGCCTGTAGCAATGGCAACAACGTTGCGCAAACTATTAACTGGCGA
ACTACTTACTCTAGCTTCCCGGCAACAATTAATAGACTGGATGGAGGCGGATAAAGTTGCAGGACCACTT
CTGCGCTCGGCCCTTCCGGCTGGCTGGTTTATTGCTGATAAATCTGGAGCCGGTGAGCGTGGGTCTCGCG
GTATCATTGCAGCACTGGGGCCAGATGGTAAGCCCTCCCGTATCGTAGTTATCTACACGACGGGGAGTCA
GGCAACTATGGATGAACGAAATAGACAGATCGCTGAGATAGGTGCCTCACTGATTAAGCATTGGTAACTG
TCAGACCAAGTTTACTCATATATACTTTAGATTGATTTAAAACTTCATTTTTAATTTAAAAGGATCTAGG
TGAAGATCCTTTTTGATAATCTCATGACCAAAATCCCTTAACGTGAGTTTTCGTTCCACTGAGCGTCAGA
CCCCGTAGAAAAGATCAAAGGATCTTCTTGAGATCCTTTTTTTCTGCGCGTAATCTGCTGCTTGCAAACA
AAAAAACCACCGCTACCAGCGGTGGTTTGTTTGCCGGATCAAGAGCTACCAACTCTTTTTCCGAAGGTAA
CTGGCTTCAGCAGAGCGCAGATACCAAATACTGTTCTTCTAGTGTAGCCGTAGTTAGGCCACCACTTCAA
GAACTCTGTAGCACCGCCTACATACCTCGCTCTGCTAATCCTGTTACCAGTGGCTGCTGCCAGTGGCGAT
AAGTCGTGTCTTACCGGGTTGGACTCAAGACGATAGTTACCGGATAAGGCGCAGCGGTCGGGCTGAACGG
GGGGTTCGTGCACACAGCCCAGCTTGGAGCGAACGACCTACACCGAACTGAGATACCTACAGCGTGAGCT
ATGAGAAAGCGCCACGCTTCCCGAAGGGAGAAAGGCGGACAGGTATCCGGTAAGCGGCAGGGTCGGAACA
GGAGAGCGCACGAGGGAGCTTCCAGGGGGAAACGCCTGGTATCTTTATAGTCCTGTCGGGTTTCGCCACC
TCTGACTTGAGCGTCGATTTTTGTGATGCTCGTCAGGGGGGCGGAGCCTATGGAAAAACGCCAGCAACGC
GGCCTTTTTACGGTTCCTGGCCTTTTGCTGGCCTTTTGCTCACATGTTCTTTCCTGCGTTATCCCCTGAT
TCTGTGGATAACCGTATTACCGCCTTTGAGTGAGCTGATACCGCTCGCCGCAGCCGAACGACCGAGCGCA
GCGAGTCAGTGAGCGAGGAAGCGGAAGAGCGCCCAATACGCAAACCGCCTCTCCCCGCGCGTTGGCCGAT
TCATTAATGCAGCTGGCACGACAGGTTTCCCGACTGGAAAGCGGGCAGTGAGCGCAACGCAATTAATGTG
AGTTAGCTCACTCATTAGGCACCCCAGGCTTTACACTTTATGCTTCCGGCTCGTATGTTGTGTGGAATTG
TGAGCGGATAACAATTTCACACAGGAAACAGCTATGACCATGATTACGCCAAGCGCGCAATTAACCCTCA
CTAAAGGGAACAAAAGCTGGAGCTGCAAGC
Features (pLannotate 1.2.2; 31 found; start..end, strand, type, name):
      5..231     +  promoter       RSV promoter: Rous sarcoma virus enhancer/promoter
    232..412     +  LTR            5' LTR (truncated): truncated 5' long terminal repeat (LTR) from HIV-1
    459..584     +  misc_feature   HIV-1 Ψ: packaging signal of human immunodeficiency virus type 1
    568..931     +  CDS            HIV-1 gag (fragment): gag protein from human immunodeficiency virus 1; gag
   1077..1310    +  misc_feature   RRE: The Rev response element (RRE) of HIV-1 allows for Rev-dependent mRNA export from the nucleus to the cytoplasm.
   1687..1713    +  CDS            Rev (fragment): human immunodeficiency virus 1 (HIV-1) Rev protein; rev; enhances nuclear export of unspliced and incompletely spliced viral mRNAs
   1720..1743    +  promoter       SV40 promoter (fragment): SV40 early promoter
   1744..1815    +  promoter       SV40 promoter (fragment): SV40 enhancer and early promoter
   1839..1974    +  rep_origin     SV40 ori: SV40 origin of replication
   2020..2616    +  CDS            PuroR (fragment): puromycin N-acetyltransferase; pac from Streptomyces; confers resistance to puromycin
   2665..2782    +  misc_feature   cPPT/CTS: central polypurine tract and central termination sequence of HIV-1
   2847..2913    +  CDS            small t antigen (fragment): SV40 (simian virus 40) small t antigen
   2920..4098    +  promoter       EF-1α promoter: strong constitutive promoter for human elongation factor EF-1α
   4115..5320    +  CDS            LMX1B: LMX1B_HUMAN - Experimental evidence at protein level: Swiss-Prot protein existence level 1. Essential for the specification of dorsal limb fate at both the zeugopodal and autopodal levels. From Homo sapiens (Human).
   5336..5389    +  promoter       U6 promoter (fragment): RNA polymerase III promoter for human U6 snRNA
   5431..6019    +  misc_feature   WPRE: woodchuck hepatitis virus posttranscriptional regulatory element
   6070..6089    +  misc_feature   cPPT/CTS (fragment): central polypurine tract and central termination sequence of HIV-1
   6091..6324    +  LTR            3' LTR (ΔU3): self-inactivating 3' long terminal repeat (LTR) from HIV-1
   6402..6523    +  polyA_signal   SV40 poly(A) signal: SV40 polyadenylation signal
   6563..6698    +  rep_origin     SV40 ori: SV40 origin of replication
   6719..6737    -  promoter       T7 promoter: promoter for bacteriophage T7 RNA polymerase
   6745..6900    +  CDS            lacZα (fragment): LacZα fragment of β-galactosidase; lacZ fragment
   6905..7333    +  rep_origin     f1 ori (sequence partly withheld): f1 bacteriophage origin of replication; arrow indicates direction of (+) strand synthesis
   7386..7490    +  promoter       AmpR promoter: bla
   7491..8351    +  CDS            AmpR: β-lactamase; bla; confers resistance to ampicillin, carbenicillin, and related antibiotics
   8522..9110    +  rep_origin     ori: high-copy-number ColE1/pMB1/pBR322/pUC origin of replication
   9293..9385    +  CDS            lacI (fragment): lac repressor; lacI; The lac repressor binds to the lac operator to inhibit transcription in E. coli. This inhibition can be relieved by adding lactose or isopropyl-β-D-thiogalactopyranoside (IPTG).
   9398..9419    +  protein_bind   CAP binding site: CAP binding activates transcription in the presence of cAMP. E. coli catabolite activator protein
   9434..9464    +  promoter       lac promoter: promoter for the E. coli lac operon
   9472..9488    +  protein_bind   lac operator: The lac repressor binds to the lac operator to inhibit transcription in E. coli. This inhibition can be relieved by adding lactose or isopropyl-β-D-thiogalactopyranoside (IPTG). lac repressor encoded by lacI
   9533..9551    +  promoter       T3 promoter: promoter for bacteriophage T3 RNA polymerase
