[The description below was written by a language model from this plasmid's Addgene catalogue record and pLannotate feature annotations shown in this document.]
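Description:
TFORF1460 is a lentiviral mammalian expression plasmid built on the pLX_TRC317 backbone from the Broad Institute Genetic Perturbation Platform. It carries the human transcription factor LMX1B as an overexpression payload. It belongs to a barcoded transcription factor ORF collection in which each clone has a unique 24-bp barcode, so that individual factors can be identified in pooled screens. In bacteria it is maintained through a high-copy ColE1/pUC-type origin and selected with ampicillin via β-lactamase. An f1 origin and remnants of a lac/T7/T3 cloning region are also present. The depositor warns that recombination can occur, which is common for plasmids with repeated LTRs.

The viral cassette has a third-generation, self-inactivating layout. An RSV promoter drives a truncated HIV-1 5' LTR, followed by the Ψ packaging signal with a gag fragment, the RRE for Rev-dependent export of the genomic RNA, a cPPT/CTS element, and a ΔU3 3' LTR with a downstream SV40 polyadenylation signal. Within the provirus, an SV40 early promoter drives puromycin N-acetyltransferase for selection of transduced cells. A separate EF-1α promoter drives the LMX1B coding sequence. The catalogue lists a 1,310 bp insert and the annotated CDS spans about 1.2 kb, so the insert includes some sequence beyond the ORF. A WPRE downstream of the ORF enhances transcript stability and expression. The barcode is not annotated in the feature table, and the record does not state its position. A short U6 promoter fragment lies between the ORF and the WPRE, but no function is recorded for it. The construct is used to force LMX1B expression, alone or in pooled screens such as directed-differentiation studies.
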