Addgene plasmid #142391: TFORF1460
Purpose: Lentiviral vector for overexpressing transcription factor ORFs with unique 24-bp barcodes. Barcodes facilitate identification of transcription factors in pooled screens.
Depositing lab: Feng Zhang. Depositing organization: Broad Institute. Publication: A transcription factor atlas of directed differentiation. Joung J, Ma S, Tay T, Geiger-Schuller KR, Kirchgatterer PC, Verdine VK, Guo B, Arias-Garcia MA, Allen WE, Singh A, Kuksenko O, Abudayyeh OO, Gootenberg JS, Fu Z, Macrae RK, Buenrostro JD, Regev A, Zhang F. Cell. 2023 Jan 5;186(1):209-229.e26. doi: 10.1016/j.cell.2022.11.026. PubMed 36608654.
Backbone
  Vector backbone: pLX_TRC317
  Backbone manufacturer: Broad Institute Genetic Perturbation Platform
  Backbone size w/o insert (bp): 8264
  Vector type: Mammalian Expression, Lentiviral
  Selectable markers: Puromycin
Growth in bacteria
  Bacterial resistance: Ampicillin, 100 μg/mL
  Growth temperature: 37°C
  Growth strain: NEB Stable
  Copy number: High Copy
Gene/Insert
  Gene/Insert name: LMX1B
  Species: H. sapiens (human)
  Insert size (bp): 1310
  Entrez Gene: LMX1B (a.k.a. FSGS10, LMX1.2, NPS1)
  Promoter: EF1a
  Cloning method: Unknown
  Sequencing primers: 5′ GGGTGGAGACTGAAGTTAGGCCAG; 3′ CACATAGCGTAAAAGGAGCAACATAG
Terms and licenses: Academic/Nonprofit Terms; Industry Terms: Not Available to Industry
Depositor comments: NM_001174147,ENST00000373474 . The transcription factor ORF portion of this plasmid was synthesized by Genewiz. Please test multiple small colonies in case of plasmid recombination. To make this collection available in a timely manner, a portion of this collection was not fully sequenced by Addgene. If an Addgene verified full plasmid sequence is not available, please contact us prior to placing an order to request the full sequence.
How to cite: TFORF1460 was a gift from Feng Zhang (Addgene plasmid # 142391 ; http://n2t.net/addgene:142391 ; RRID:Addgene_142391)
