>Addgene plasmid #142391 | TFORF1460 | depositor partial sequence | sequence record 279311 | Insert
ACCGCCACCATGGATATAGCAACAGGTCCCGAGTCGCTGGAGAGGTGCTTCCCTCGCGGGCAGACGGACT
GCGCCAAGATGTTGGACGGCATCAAGATGGAGGAGCACGCCCTGCGCCCCGGGCCCGCCACTCTGGGGGT
GCTGCTGGGCTCCGACTGCCCGCATCCCGCCGTCTGCGAGGGCTGCCAGCGGCCCATCTCCGACCGCTTC
CTGATGCGAGTCAACGAGTCGTCCTGGCACGAGGAGTGTTTGCAGTGCGCGGCGTGTCAGCAAGCCCTCA
CCACCAGCTGCTACTTCCGGGATCGGAAACTGTACTGCAAACAAGACTACCAACAGCTCTTCGCGGCCAA
GTGCAGCGGCTGCATGGAGAAGATCGCCCCCACCGAGTTCGTGATGCGGGCGCTGGAGTGCGTGTACCAC
CTGGGCTGCTTCTGCTGCTGCGTGTGTGAACGGCAGCTACGCAAGGGCGACGAATTCGTGCTCAAGGAGG
GCCAGCTGCTGTGCAAGGGTGACTACGAGAAGGAGAAGGACCTGCTCAGCTCCGTGAGCCCCGACGAGTC
CGACTCCGTGAAGAGCGAGGATGAAGATGGGGACATGAAGCCGGCCAAGGGGCAGGGCAGTCAGAGCAAG
GGCAGCGGGGATGACGGGAAGGACCCGCGGAGGCCCAAGCGACCCCGGACCATCCTCACCACGCAGCAGC
GAAGAGCCTTCAAGGCCTCCTTCGAGGTCTCGTCGAAGCCTTGCCGAAAGGTCCGAGAGACACTGGCAGC
TGAGACGGGCCTCAGTGTGCGCGTGGTCCAGGTCTGGTTTCAGAACCAAAGAGCAAAGATGAAGAAGCTG
GCGCGGCGGCACCAGCAGCAGCAGGAGCAGCAGAACTCCCAGCGGCTGGGCCAGGAGGTCCTGTCCAGCC
GCATGGAGGGCATGATGGCTTCCTACACGCCGCTGGCCCCACCACAGCAGCAGATCGTGGCCATGGAACA
GAGCCCCTACGGCAGCAGCGACCCCTTCCAGCAGGGCCTCACGCCGCCCCAAATGCCAGGTGACCACATG
AACCCCTATGGGAACGACTCCATCTTCCATGACATCGACAGCGATACCTCCTTAACCAGCCTCAGCGACT
GCTTCCTCGGCTCCTCAGACGTGGGCTCCCTGCAGGCCCGCGTGGGGAACCCCATCGACCGGCTCTACTC
CATGCAGAGTTCCTACTTCGCCTCCTAGTAATGAACTAGTCCGTAACTTGAAAGTATTTCGATTTCTTGG
CTTTATATATCTTGTGGAAAGGACGATAGAGACGGTGCCGCACGGCGTTA
