>Addgene plasmid #142391 | TFORF1460 | depositor partial sequence | sequence record 279312 | Barcode
TAGAGACGGTGCCGCACGGCGTTA
